>Addgene plasmid #244343 | pAAVLINKv1-pCALM1-Cre-3'-KIF1A-FLAG | addgene full sequence | sequence record 491929 | Addgene NGS Result
CCTGCAGGCAGCTGCGCGCTCGCTCGCTCACTGAGGCCGCCCGGGCGTCGGGCGACCTTTGGTCGCCCGG
CCTCAGTGAGCGAGCGAGCGCGCAGAGAGGGAGTGGCCAACTCCATCACTAGGGGTTCCTGCGGCCGCAC
GCGTCGCTCTGCGCGAGGCGGCTCCGCCGCGGCGGAGGGATACGGCGCACCATATATATATCGCGGGGCG
CAGACTCGCGCTCCGGCAGTGGTGCTGGGAGTGTCGTGGACGCCGTGCCGTTACTCGTACGCCACCATGT
CCAATTTACTGACCGTACACCAAAATTTGCCTGCATTACCGGTCGATGCAACGAGTGATGAGGTTCGCAA
GAACCTGATGGACATGTTCAGGGATCGCCAGGCGTTTTCTGAGCATACCTGGAAAATGCTTCTGTCCGTT
TGCCGGTCGTGGGCGGCATGGTGCAAGTTGAATAACCGGAAATGGTTTCCCGCAGAACCTGAAGATGTTC
GCGATTATCTTCTATATCTTCAGGCGCGCGGTCTGGCAGTAAAAACCATCCAGCAACATTTGGGCCAGCT
AAACATGCTTCATCGTCGGTCCGGGCTGCCACGACCAAGTGACAGCAATGCTGTTTCACTGGTTATGCGG
CGGATCCGAAAAGAAAACGTTGATGCCGGTGAACGTGCAAAACAGGCTCTAGCGTTCGAACGCACTGATT
TCGACCAGGTTCGTTCACTCATGGAAAATAGCGATCGCTGCCAGGATATACGTAATCTGGCATTTCTGGG
GATTGCTTATAACACCCTGTTACGTATAGCCGAAATTGCCAGGATCAGGGTTAAAGATATCTCACGTACT
GACGGTGGGAGAATGTTAATCCATATTGGCAGAACGAAAACGCTGGTTAGCACCGCAGGTGTAGAGAAGG
CACTTAGCCTGGGGGTAACTAAACTGGTCGAGCGATGGATTTCCGTCTCTGGTGTAGCTGATGATCCGAA
TAACTACCTGTTTTGCCGGGTCAGAAAAAATGGTGTTGCCGCGCCATCTGCCACCAGCCAGCTATCAACT
CGCGCCCTGGAAGGGATTTTTGAAGCAACTCATCGATTGATTTACGGCGCTAAGGATGACTCTGGTCAGA
GATACCTGGCCTGGTCTGGACACAGTGCCCGTGTCGGAGCCGCGCGAGATATGGCCCGCGCTGGAGTTTC
AATACCGGAGATCATGCAAGCTGGTGGCTGGACCAATGTAAATATTGTAATGAACTATATCCGTAACCTG
GATAGTGAAACAGGGGCAATGGTGCGCCTGCTGGAAGATGGCGATTAGGTAAGTATCAAGGTTACAAGAC
AGGTTTAAGGAGACCAATAACTAGTATAACTTCGTATAGGATACTTTATAGCAATTTATGAAACTGGGCT
TGTCGAGACAGAGAAGACTCTTGCGTTTCTGATAGGCACCTATTGGTCTTACTGACATCCACTTTGCCTT
TCTCTCCACAGGGCATCCAGCGACGGATTACGGTGACACTACTGCATGAGACAGGCAGCCATATCCGCTG
GAAGGAAGTGCGCGAGCTGGTCGTGGGCCGCATCCGAAACACTCCAGAGACCGACGAGTCCCTGATCGAC
CCCAACATCTTGTCTCTCAACATCCTCTCTTCCGGATACATCCACCCAGCCCAAGATGACCGGACCTTTT
ACCAATTTGAGGCTGCGTGGGACAGCTCCATGCACAACTCTCTCCTGCTGAACCGGGTCACCCCTTATCG
AGAGAAAATCTACATGACACTCTCCGCTTATATCGAGATGGAGAACTGCACCCAGCCGGCTGTTGTCACC
AAGGACTTCTGCATGGTCTTCTATTCCCGTGATGCCAAGCTGCCAGCCTCGCGCTCCATCCGCAACCTCT
TTGGCAGTGGGAGCCTTCGGGCCTCAGAGAGTAACCGTGTGACTGGTGTGTACGAACTCAGCCTGTGCCA
CGTGGCTGACGCGGGCAGCCCAGGGATGCAGCGCCGGCGCCGACGAGTCCTGGACACATCTGTGGCCTAT
GTCCGGGGCGAGGAGAACCTGGCAGGCTGGAGGCCCCGGAGTGACAGTCTCATTCTGGACCACCAGTGGG
AGCTGGAGAAGCTGAGCCTCCTGCAGGAGGTGGAGAAGACTAGGCACTACCTGCTCCTGCGGGAGAAGCT
GGAGACCGCCCAGCGGCCTGTCCCGGAGGTACTGTCCCCGGCCTTCAGCGAGGACTCTGAGTCCCATGGC
TCCTCCAGCGCCTCCTCCCCGCTCTCGGCTGAGGGCCGCCCATCACCCCTGGAGGCTCCCAACGAGAGGC
AGCGGGAGCTGGCCGTCAAGTGCTTGCGCCTGCTCACGCACACATTCAACAGAGAGTACACACACAGCCA
CGTCTGCGTCAGTGCCAGCGAGAGCAAGCTCTCCGAGATGTCTGTCACCCTGCTCCGGGACCCGTCGATG
TCCCCTCTAGGGGTGGCCACTCTCACCCCCTCCTCCACTTGCCCCTCTCTGGTTGAAGGGCGGTACGGTG
CCACTGACCTGAGGACCCCGCAGCCCTGCTCCCGGCCAGCCAGCCCAGAGCCCGAGCTGCTGCCAGAGGC
CGACTCCAAGAAGCTCCCTTCCCCTGCCCGGGCAACAGAGACAGACAAGGAGCCCCAGCGCCTGCTGGTC
CCTGACATCCAGGAGATCCGAGTCAGCCCGATCGTTTCCAAGAAGGGGTACCTGCACTTCCTGGAGCCGC
ACACGTCAGGCTGGGCCAGGCGCTTCGTGGTGGTGCGGCGCCCCTATGCCTACATGTACAACAGCGACAA
GGACACCGTGGAGCGGTTCGTGCTCAACCTGGCCACTGCCCAGGTGGAGTACAGTGAGGACCAGCAGGCT
ATGCTCAAGACACCCAACACATTCGCGGTGTGCACGGAACACCGCGGCATCCTGCTGCAGGCCGCCAGCG
ACAAGGACATGCATGACTGGCTGTACGCCTTCAACCCCCTCCTGGCCGGGACCATACGGTCCAAGCTCTC
CAGAAGGAGGTCTGCCCAGATGCGGGTCTGTACAGACTACAAAGACCATGACGGTGATTATAAAGATCAT
GACATCGACTACAAGGATGACGATGACAAGTAAGAATTCTGATGACTCGAGATAATCAACCTCTGGATTA
CAAAATTTGTGAAAGATTGACTGGTATTCTTAACTATGTTGCTCCTTTTACGCTATGTGGATACGCTGCT
TTAATGCCTTTGTATCATGCTATTGCTTCCCGTATGGCTTTCATTTTCTCCTCCTTGTATAAATCCTGGT
TAGTTCTTGCCACGGCGGAACTCATCGCCGCCTGCCTTGCCCGCTGCTGGACAGGGGCTCGGCTGTTGGG
CACTGACAATTCCGTGGTGTTTATTTGTGAAATTTGTGATGCTATTGCTTTATTTGTAACCATCTAGCTT
TATTTGTGAAATTTGTGATGCTATTGCTTTATTTGTAACCATTATAAGCTGCAATAAACAAGTTAACAAC
AACAATTGCATTCATTTTATGTTTCAGGTTCAGGGGGAGATGTGGGAGGTTTTTTAAAGATCTGGAGACC
GGTGTGGCACGTGCGGACCGAGCGGCCGCAGGAACCCCTAGTGATGGAGTTGGCCACTCCCTCTCTGCGC
GCTCGCTCGCTCACTGAGGCCGGGCGACCAAAGGTCGCCCGACGCCCGGGCTTTGCCCGGGCGGCCTCAG
TGAGCGAGCGAGCGCGCAGCTGCCTGCAGGGGCGCCTGATGCGGTATTTTCTCCTTACGCATCTGTGCGG
TATTTCACACCGCATA
[95 nt withheld, positions 3797-3891]
T
[46 nt withheld, positions 3893-3938]
C
[141 nt withheld, positions 3940-4080]
CCTTTGACGTTGGAGTCCACGTTCTTT
[37 nt withheld, positions 4108-4144]
ACTCTATCTCGGGCTATTCTTTTGATTTATAAGGGATTTTGCCGATTTCGGTCTATTGGTTAAAAAATGA
GCTGATTTAACAAAAATTTAACGCGAATTTTAACAAAATATTAACGTTTACAATTTTATGGTGCACTCTC
AGTACAATCTGCTCTGATGCCGCATAGTTAAGCCAGCCCCGACACCCGCCAACACCCGCTGACGCGCCCT
GACGGGCTTGTCTGCTCCCGGCATCCGCTTACAGACAAGCTGTGACCGTCTCCGGGAGCTGCATGTGTCA
GAGGTTTTCACCGTCATCACCGAAACGCGCGAGACGAAAGGGCCTCGTGATACGCCTATTTTTATAGGTT
AATGTCATGATAATAATGGTTTCTTAGACGTCAGGTGGCACTTTTCGGGGAAATGTGCGCGGAACCCCTA
TTTGTTTATTTTTCTAAATACATTCAAATATGTATCCGCTCATGAGACAATAACCCTGATAAATGCTTCA
ATAATATTGAAAAAGGAAGAGTATGAGTATTCAACATTTCCGTGTCGCCCTTATTCCCTTTTTTGCGGCA
TTTTGCCTTCCTGTTTTTGCTCACCCAGAAACGCTGGTGAAAGTAAAAGATGCTGAAGATCAGTTGGGTG
CACGAGTGGGTTACATCGAACTGGATCTCAACAGCGGTAAGATCCTTGAGAGTTTTCGCCCCGAAGAACG
TTTTCCAATGATGAGCACTTTTAAAGTTCTGCTATGTGGCGCGGTATTATCCCGTATTGACGCCGGGCAA
GAGCAACTCGGTCGCCGCATACACTATTCTCAGAATGACTTGGTTGAGTACTCACCAGTCACAGAAAAGC
ATCTTACGGATGGCATGACAGTAAGAGAATTATGCAGTGCTGCCATAACCATGAGTGATAACACTGCGGC
CAACTTACTTCTGACAACGATCGGAGGACCGAAGGAGCTAACCGCTTTTTTGCACAACATGGGGGATCAT
GTAACTCGCCTTGATCGTTGGGAACCGGAGCTGAATGAAGCCATACCAAACGACGAGCGTGACACCACGA
TGCCTGTAGCAATGGCAACAACGTTGCGCAAACTATTAACTGGCGAACTACTTACTCTAGCTTCCCGGCA
ACAATTAATAGACTGGATGGAGGCGGATAAAGTTGCAGGACCACTTCTGCGCTCGGCCCTTCCGGCTGGC
TGGTTTATTGCTGATAAATCTGGAGCCGGTGAGCGTGGGTCTCGCGGTATCATTGCAGCACTGGGGCCAG
ATGGTAAGCCCTCCCGTATCGTAGTTATCTACACGACGGGGAGTCAGGCAACTATGGATGAACGAAATAG
ACAGATCGCTGAGATAGGTGCCTCACTGATTAAGCATTGGTAACTGTCAGACCAAGTTTACTCATATATA
CTTTAGATTGATTTAAAACTTCATTTTTAATTTAAAAGGATCTAGGTGAAGATCCTTTTTGATAATCTCA
TGACCAAAATCCCTTAACGTGAGTTTTCGTTCCACTGAGCGTCAGACCCCGTAGAAAAGATCAAAGGATC
TTCTTGAGATCCTTTTTTTCTGCGCGTAATCTGCTGCTTGCAAACAAAAAAACCACCGCTACCAGCGGTG
GTTTGTTTGCCGGATCAAGAGCTACCAACTCTTTTTCCGAAGGTAACTGGCTTCAGCAGAGCGCAGATAC
CAAATACTGTTCTTCTAGTGTAGCCGTAGTTAGGCCACCACTTCAAGAACTCTGTAGCACCGCCTACATA
CCTCGCTCTGCTAATCCTGTTACCAGTGGCTGCTGCCAGTGGCGATAAGTCGTGTCTTACCGGGTTGGAC
TCAAGACGATAGTTACCGGATAAGGCGCAGCGGTCGGGCTGAACGGGGGGTTCGTGCACACAGCCCAGCT
TGGAGCGAACGACCTACACCGAACTGAGATACCTACAGCGTGAGCTATGAGAAAGCGCCACGCTTCCCGA
AGGGAGAAAGGCGGACAGGTATCCGGTAAGCGGCAGGGTCGGAACAGGAGAGCGCACGAGGGAGCTTCCA
GGGGGAAACGCCTGGTATCTTTATAGTCCTGTCGGGTTTCGCCACCTCTGACTTGAGCGTCGATTTTTGT
GATGCTCGTCAGGGGGGCGGAGCCTATGGAAAAACGCCAGCAACGCGGCCTTTTTACGGTTCCTGGCCTT
TTGCTGGCCTTTTGCTCACATGT
Features (pLannotate 1.2.2; 20 found; start..end, strand, type, name):
     12..39      +  repeat_region  AAV2 ITR (fragment): inverted terminal repeat of adeno-associated virus serotype 2 inverted
     68..95      +  repeat_region  AAV2 ITR (fragment): inverted terminal repeat of adeno-associated virus serotype 2 inverted
    277..1305    +  CDS            cre: RECR_BPP1 - Experimental evidence at protein level: Swiss-Prot protein existence level 1. Catalyzes site-specific recombination between two 34-base- pair LOXP sites. Its role is to maintain the phage genome as a monomeric unit-copy plasmid in the lysogenic state. From Escherichia phage P1 (Bacteriophage P1).
   1309..1349    +  intron         chimeric intron (fragment): chimera between introns from human β-globin and immunoglobulin heavy chain genes
   1356..1380    +  protein_bind   lox2272 (fragment): Cre-mediated recombination occurs in the 8-bp core sequence (GGATACTT). lox2272 sites are compatible with each other, but incompatible with loxP or loxN sites (Lee and Saito, 1988). Cre recombinase
   1390..1481    +  intron         chimeric intron (fragment): chimera between introns from human β-globin and immunoglobulin heavy chain genes
   1479..3038    +  CDS            KIF1A (fragment): KIF1A_HUMAN - Also known as ATSV, C2orf20. Experimental evidence at protein level: Swiss-Prot protein existence level 1. Motor for anterograde axonal transport of synaptic vesicle precursors. Also required for neuronal dense core vesicles (DCVs) transport to the dendritic spines and axons. The interaction calcium- dependent with CALM1 increases vesicle motility and interaction with the scaffolding proteins PPFIA2 and TANC2 recruits DCVs to synaptic sites. From Homo sapiens (Human).
   3045..3110    +  CDS            3xFLAG: three tandem FLAG® epitope tags, followed by an enterokinase cleavage site
   3134..3291    +  misc_feature   WPRE (fragment): woodchuck hepatitis virus posttranscriptional regulatory element
   3297..3381    +  misc_feature   WPRE (fragment): woodchuck hepatitis virus posttranscriptional regulatory element
   3380..3423    -  polyA_signal   SV40 poly(A) signal (fragment): SV40 polyadenylation signal
   3427..3494    -  polyA_signal   SV40 poly(A) signal (fragment): SV40 polyadenylation signal
   3600..3740    +  repeat_region  AAV2 ITR: inverted terminal repeat of adeno-associated virus serotype 2 inverted
   3745..3796    -  misc_feature   bom (fragment): basis of mobility region from pBR322
   3815..4270    +  rep_origin     f1 ori (sequence partly withheld): f1 bacteriophage origin of replication; arrow indicates direction of (+) strand synthesis
   4271..4320    -  misc_feature   bom (fragment): basis of mobility region from pBR322
   4422..4457    -  CDS            rop (fragment): Rop protein, which maintains plasmids at low copy number; rop
   4552..4656    +  promoter       AmpR promoter: bla
   4657..5517    +  CDS            AmpR: β-lactamase; bla; confers resistance to ampicillin, carbenicillin, and related antibiotics
   5688..6276    +  rep_origin     ori: high-copy-number ColE1/pMB1/pBR322/pUC origin of replication
