[The description below was written by a language model from this plasmid's Addgene catalogue record and pLannotate feature annotations shown in this document.]
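Description:
pAAVLINKv1-pCALM1-Cre-3'-KIF1A-FLAG is an AAV transfer plasmid built on the pAAV-MCS2 backbone. It serves as the 3' half of an AAVLINK vector pair, a DNA-recombination strategy for delivering cargoes too large for a single AAV genome, here human KIF1A, the kinesin motor for anterograde axonal transport of synaptic vesicle precursors. The plasmid is propagated in bacteria through a high-copy ColE1/pUC-type origin with ampicillin (β-lactamase) selection. It also carries an f1 origin. AAV2 inverted terminal repeats flank the payload. One ITR is annotated in full, while the other is detected only as short fragments in the sequencing-derived feature table.

Between the ITRs, the annotated elements begin with a Cre recombinase coding sequence, which the catalogue entry implies is driven by the CALM1 promoter, although the feature table does not annotate that promoter. Cre is followed by chimeric β-globin/immunoglobulin intron fragments that bracket a lox2272 site. Next comes a partial KIF1A coding sequence, presumably the C-terminal portion given the plasmid's 3' designation, fused at its C terminus to a 3xFLAG tag. WPRE fragments and SV40 polyadenylation signal fragments complete the cassette.

This layout suggests that Cre expressed from this vector recombines the lox2272 site with a compatible site on the partner 5' vector. That event would join the two genomes within an intron, so that splicing removes the lox scar and yields a continuous, FLAG-tagged KIF1A transcript. The record itself does not spell out this mechanism, and it refers to the publication for the matching 5' plasmid. Repository sequencing found an A1512V substitution in KIF1A, and the depositor states that the sequence discrepancies have no functional consequences.
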