Addgene plasmid #244343: pAAVLINKv1-pCALM1-Cre-3'-KIF1A-FLAG
Purpose: 3' AAVLINK plasmid for KIF1A expression
Depositing lab: Zhonghua Lu. Depositing organization: Shenzhen Institute of Advanced Technology (SIAT), Chinese Academy of Sciences. Publication: AAVLINK: A potent DNA-recombination method for large cargo delivery in gene therapy. Lin J, Lin Y, Liu N, Cao W, Zhang J, Wen S, Zhang Y, Liao W, Hong Z, Lin Y, Liu Q, Liu H, Li Q, Chen B, Li M, Luo Z, Yang L, Yang Y, Zheng SH, Wang Y, Chu H, Hu Y, Qin Y, Luo BX, Tian S, Chen Y, Yan T, Yang L, Wang H, Liu T, Jiang Y, Lu Z. Cell. 2026 Feb 5;189(3):969-986.e17. doi: 10.1016/j.cell.2025.12.039. Epub 2026 Jan 27. PubMed 41605211.
Backbone
  Vector backbone: pAAV-MCS2
  Backbone manufacturer: Steve Jackson (Addgene # 46954)
  Vector type: AAV
Growth in bacteria
  Bacterial resistance: Ampicillin, 100 μg/mL
  Growth temperature: 37°C
  Growth strain: NEB Stable
  Copy number: High Copy
Gene/Insert
  Gene/Insert name: KIF1A
  Species: H. sapiens (human)
  Entrez Gene: KIF1A (a.k.a. ATSV, C2orf20, HSN2C, MRD9, NESCAVS, SPG30, UNC104)
  Promoter: pCALM1
  Tag / fusion protein: FLAG (C terminal on insert)
  Cloning method: Restriction Enzyme; 5′ cloning site unknown (unknown if destroyed)
Terms and licenses: Academic/Nonprofit Terms; Industry Terms: Not Available to Industry
Depositor comments: The depositor confirms that discrepancies between the depositor's sequence and Addgene's sequences have no functional consequences. Addgene NGS finds A1512V in KIF1A (NM_001244008.2). See publication for corresponding AAV Link vectors.
How to cite: pAAVLINKv1-pCALM1-Cre-3'-KIF1A-FLAG was a gift from Zhonghua Lu (Addgene plasmid # 244343 ; http://n2t.net/addgene:244343 ; RRID:Addgene_244343)
